Addgene plasmid #142093: TFORF2463
Purpose: Lentiviral vector for overexpressing transcription factor ORFs with unique 24-bp barcodes. Barcodes facilitate identification of transcription factors in pooled screens.
Depositing lab: Feng Zhang. Depositing organization: Broad Institute. Publication: A transcription factor atlas of directed differentiation. Joung J, Ma S, Tay T, Geiger-Schuller KR, Kirchgatterer PC, Verdine VK, Guo B, Arias-Garcia MA, Allen WE, Singh A, Kuksenko O, Abudayyeh OO, Gootenberg JS, Fu Z, Macrae RK, Buenrostro JD, Regev A, Zhang F. Cell. 2023 Jan 5;186(1):209-229.e26. doi: 10.1016/j.cell.2022.11.026. PubMed 36608654.
Backbone
  Vector backbone: pLX_TRC317
  Backbone manufacturer: Broad Institute Genetic Perturbation Platform
  Backbone size w/o insert (bp): 8264
  Vector type: Mammalian Expression, Lentiviral
  Selectable markers: Puromycin
Growth in bacteria
  Bacterial resistance: Ampicillin, 100 μg/mL
  Growth temperature: 37°C
  Growth strain: NEB Stable
  Copy number: High Copy
Gene/Insert
  Gene/Insert name: IRF7
  Species: H. sapiens (human)
  Insert size (bp): 1565
  Entrez Gene: IRF7 (a.k.a. IMD39, IRF-7, IRF-7H, IRF7A, IRF7B, IRF7C, IRF7H)
  Promoter: EF1a
  Cloning method: Unknown
  Sequencing primers: 5′ GGGTGGAGACTGAAGTTAGGCCAG; 3′ CACATAGCGTAAAAGGAGCAACATAG
Terms and licenses: Academic/Nonprofit Terms; Industry Terms: Not Available to Industry
Depositor comments: XM_005252909,ENST00000397570 . The transcription factor ORF portion of this plasmid was synthesized by Genewiz. Please test multiple small colonies in case of plasmid recombination. To make this collection available in a timely manner, a portion of this collection was not fully sequenced by Addgene. If an Addgene verified full plasmid sequence is not available, please contact us prior to placing an order to request the full sequence.
How to cite: TFORF2463 was a gift from Feng Zhang (Addgene plasmid # 142093 ; http://n2t.net/addgene:142093 ; RRID:Addgene_142093)
