[The description below was written by a language model from this plasmid's Addgene catalogue record and pLannotate feature annotations shown in this document.]
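Description:
TFORF2463 is a lentiviral mammalian expression plasmid built on the pLX_TRC317 backbone. It carries the human transcription factor IRF7 as one member of a barcoded transcription factor ORF collection. In bacteria it replicates from a high-copy ColE1/pUC-type origin and is selected with ampicillin through the bla gene. An f1 origin and remnants of a lac/lacZα cloning region flanked by T7 and T3 promoters are also annotated in the backbone. The depositor notes that the plasmid can recombine, a known issue with repeat-containing lentiviral vectors.

The viral portion has a third-generation, self-inactivating layout. An RSV promoter fused to a truncated HIV-1 5' LTR drives genomic RNA production in packaging cells. It is followed by the Ψ packaging signal with a partial gag sequence, the RRE for Rev-dependent nuclear export, a cPPT/CTS, and a ΔU3 3' LTR with a downstream SV40 poly(A) signal.

Two expression units lie between the LTRs. An SV40 early promoter drives puromycin N-acetyltransferase for selection of transduced cells. The constitutive EF-1α promoter drives the synthesized IRF7 ORF, and a WPRE downstream enhances transcript stability and expression. IRF7 is a key regulator of type I interferon gene transcription; the depositor references a specific transcript isoform for this ORF. The record describes a unique 24-bp barcode linked to each ORF, but the feature table does not annotate it separately. A short U6 promoter fragment between the ORF and the WPRE is probably a residual or primer-binding sequence rather than a functional promoter.

The construct is intended for IRF7 overexpression, alone or in pooled screens where the barcode identifies the transcription factor present in each cell.
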