Features (pLannotate 1.2.2; 31 found; start..end, strand, type, name):
      5..231     +  promoter       RSV promoter: Rous sarcoma virus enhancer/promoter
    232..412     +  LTR            5' LTR (truncated): truncated 5' long terminal repeat (LTR) from HIV-1
    459..584     +  misc_feature   HIV-1 Ψ: packaging signal of human immunodeficiency virus type 1
    568..931     +  CDS            HIV-1 gag (fragment): gag protein from human immunodeficiency virus 1; gag
   1077..1310    +  misc_feature   RRE: The Rev response element (RRE) of HIV-1 allows for Rev-dependent mRNA export from the nucleus to the cytoplasm.
   1687..1713    +  CDS            Rev (fragment): human immunodeficiency virus 1 (HIV-1) Rev protein; rev; enhances nuclear export of unspliced and incompletely spliced viral mRNAs
   1720..1743    +  promoter       SV40 promoter (fragment): SV40 early promoter
   1744..1815    +  promoter       SV40 promoter (fragment): SV40 enhancer and early promoter
   1839..1974    +  rep_origin     SV40 ori: SV40 origin of replication
   2020..2616    +  CDS            PuroR (fragment): puromycin N-acetyltransferase; pac from Streptomyces; confers resistance to puromycin
   2665..2782    +  misc_feature   cPPT/CTS: central polypurine tract and central termination sequence of HIV-1
   2847..2913    +  CDS            small t antigen (fragment): SV40 (simian virus 40) small t antigen
   2920..4098    +  promoter       EF-1α promoter: strong constitutive promoter for human elongation factor EF-1α
   4172..5575    +  CDS            IRF7 (fragment): IRF7_HUMAN - Experimental evidence at protein level: Swiss-Prot protein existence level 1. Key transcriptional regulator of type I interferon (IFN)- dependent immune responses and plays a critical role in the innate immune response against DNA and RNA viruses. Regulates the transcription of type I IFN genes (IFN-alpha and IFN-beta) and IFN- stimulated genes (ISG) by binding to an interferon-stimulated response element (ISRE) in their promoters (PubMed:17574024, PubMed:32972995). Can efficiently activate both the IFN-beta (IFNB) and the IFN-alpha (IFNA) genes and mediate their induction via bot
   5591..5644    +  promoter       U6 promoter (fragment): RNA polymerase III promoter for human U6 snRNA
   5686..6274    +  misc_feature   WPRE: woodchuck hepatitis virus posttranscriptional regulatory element
   6325..6344    +  misc_feature   cPPT/CTS (fragment): central polypurine tract and central termination sequence of HIV-1
   6346..6579    +  LTR            3' LTR (ΔU3): self-inactivating 3' long terminal repeat (LTR) from HIV-1
   6657..6778    +  polyA_signal   SV40 poly(A) signal: SV40 polyadenylation signal
   6818..6953    +  rep_origin     SV40 ori: SV40 origin of replication
   6974..6992    -  promoter       T7 promoter: promoter for bacteriophage T7 RNA polymerase
   7000..7155    +  CDS            lacZα (fragment): LacZα fragment of β-galactosidase; lacZ fragment
   7160..7588    +  rep_origin     f1 ori (sequence partly withheld): f1 bacteriophage origin of replication; arrow indicates direction of (+) strand synthesis
   7641..7745    +  promoter       AmpR promoter: bla
   7746..8606    +  CDS            AmpR: β-lactamase; bla; confers resistance to ampicillin, carbenicillin, and related antibiotics
   8777..9365    +  rep_origin     ori: high-copy-number ColE1/pMB1/pBR322/pUC origin of replication
   9548..9640    +  CDS            lacI (fragment): lac repressor; lacI; The lac repressor binds to the lac operator to inhibit transcription in E. coli. This inhibition can be relieved by adding lactose or isopropyl-β-D-thiogalactopyranoside (IPTG).
   9653..9674    +  protein_bind   CAP binding site: CAP binding activates transcription in the presence of cAMP. E. coli catabolite activator protein
   9689..9719    +  promoter       lac promoter: promoter for the E. coli lac operon
   9727..9743    +  protein_bind   lac operator: The lac repressor binds to the lac operator to inhibit transcription in E. coli. This inhibition can be relieved by adding lactose or isopropyl-β-D-thiogalactopyranoside (IPTG). lac repressor encoded by lacI
   9788..9806    +  promoter       T3 promoter: promoter for bacteriophage T3 RNA polymerase
>Addgene plasmid #142093 | TFORF2463 | addgene full sequence | sequence record 395708 | Addgene NGS Result
TTAATGTAGTCTTATGCAATACTCTTGTAGTCTTGCAACATGGTAACGATGAGTTAGCAACATGCCTTAC
AAGGAGAGAAAAAGCACCGTGCATGCCGATTGGTGGAAGTAAGGTGGTACGATCGTGCCTTATTAGGAAG
GCAACAGACGGGTCTGACATGGATTGGACGAACCACTGAATTGCCGCATTGCAGAGATATTGTATTTAAG
TGCCTAGCTCGATACATAAACGGGTCTCTCTGGTTAGACCAGATCTGAGCCTGGGAGCTCTCTGGCTAAC
TAGGGAACCCACTGCTTAAGCCTCAATAAAGCTTGCCTTGAGTGCTTCAAGTAGTGTGTGCCCGTCTGTT
GTGTGACTCTGGTAACTAGAGATCCCTCAGACCCTTTTAGTCAGTGTGGAAAATCTCTAGCAGTGGCGCC
CGAACAGGGACTTGAAAGCGAAAGGGAAACCAGAGGAGCTCTCTCGACGCAGGACTCGGCTTGCTGAAGC
GCGCACGGCAAGAGGCGAGGGGCGGCGACTGGTGAGTACGCCAAAAATTTTGACTAGCGGAGGCTAGAAG
GAGAGAGATGGGTGCGAGAGCGTCAGTATTAAGCGGGGGAGAATTAGATCGCGATGGGAAAAAATTCGGT
TAAGGCCAGGGGGAAAGAAAAAATATAAATTAAAACATATAGTATGGGCAAGCAGGGAGCTAGAACGATT
CGCAGTTAATCCTGGCCTGTTAGAAACATCAGAAGGCTGTAGACAAATACTGGGACAGCTACAACCATCC
CTTCAGACAGGATCAGAAGAACTTAGATCATTATATAATACAGTAGCAACCCTCTATTGTGTGCATCAAA
GGATAGAGATAAAAGACACCAAGGAAGCTTTAGACAAGATAGAGGAAGAGCAAAACAAAAGTAAGACCAC
CGCACAGCAAGCGGCCGCTGATCTTCAGACCTGGAGGAGGAGATATGAGGGACAATTGGAGAAGTGAATT
ATATAAATATAAAGTAGTAAAAATTGAACCATTAGGAGTAGCACCCACCAAGGCAAAGAGAAGAGTGGTG
CAGAGAGAAAAAAGAGCAGTGGGAATAGGAGCTTTGTTCCTTGGGTTCTTGGGAGCAGCAGGAAGCACTA
TGGGCGCAGCGTCAATGACGCTGACGGTACAGGCCAGACAATTATTGTCTGGTATAGTGCAGCAGCAGAA
CAATTTGCTGAGGGCTATTGAGGCGCAACAGCATCTGTTGCAACTCACAGTCTGGGGCATCAAGCAGCTC
CAGGCAAGAATCCTGGCTGTGGAAAGATACCTAAAGGATCAACAGCTCCTGGGGATTTGGGGTTGCTCTG
GAAAACTCATTTGCACCACTGCTGTGCCTTGGAATGCTAGTTGGAGTAATAAATCTCTGGAACAGATTTG
GAATCACACGACCTGGATGGAGTGGGACAGAGAAATTAACAATTACACAAGCTTAATACACTCCTTAATT
GAAGAATCGCAAAACCAGCAAGAAAAGAATGAACAAGAATTATTGGAATTAGATAAATGGGCAAGTTTGT
GGAATTGGTTTAACATAACAAATTGGCTGTGGTATATAAAATTATTCATAATGATAGTAGGAGGCTTGGT
AGGTTTAAGAATAGTTTTTGCTGTACTTTCTATAGTGAATAGAGTTAGGCAGGGATATTCACCATTATCG
TTTCAGACCCACCTCCCAACCCCGAGGGGACCCATGCATTGCATCTCAATTAGTCAGCAACCAGGTGTGG
AAAGTCCCCAGGCTCCCCAGCAGGCAGAAGTATGCAAAGCATGCGTCTCAATTAGTCAGCAACCATAGTC
CCGCCCCTAACTCCGCCCATCCCGCCCCTAACTCCGCCCAGTTCCGCCCATTCTCCGCCCCATGGCTGAC
TAATTTTTTTTATTTATGCAGAGGCCGAGGCCGCCTCGGCCTCTGAGCTATTCCAGAAGTAGTGAGGAGG
CTTTTTTGGAGGCCTAGGCTTTTGCAAAAAGCTTTCTAGAGGTACCACCGGAGCTTACCATGACCGAGTA
CAAGCCCACGGTGCGCCTCGCCACCCGCGACGACGTCCCCAGGGCCGTACGCACCCTCGCCGCCGCGTTC
GCCGACTACCCCGCCACGCGCCACACCGTCGATCCGGACCGCCACATCGAGCGGGTCACCGAGCTGCAAG
AACTCTTCCTCACGCGCGTCGGGCTCGACATCGGCAAGGTGTGGGTCGCGGACGACGGCGCCGCCGTGGC
GGTCTGGACCACGCCGGAGAGCGTCGAAGCGGGGGCGGTGTTCGCCGAGATCGGCCCGCGCATGGCCGAG
TTGAGCGGTTCCCGGCTGGCCGCGCAGCAACAGATGGAAGGCCTCCTGGCGCCGCACCGGCCCAAGGAGC
CCGCGTGGTTCCTGGCCACCGTCGGCGTCTCGCCCGACCACCAGGGCAAGGGTCTGGGCAGCGCCGTCGT
GCTCCCCGGAGTGGAGGCGGCCGAGCGCGCCGGGGTGCCCGCCTTCCTGGAGACCTCCGCGCCCCGCAAC
CTCCCCTTCTACGAGCGGCTCGGCTTCACCGTCACCGCCGACGTCGAGGTGCCCGAAGGACCGCGCACCT
GGTGCATGACCCGCAAGCCCGGTGCCAGTTAACGAATTCTAGATCTTGAGACAAATGGCAGTATTCATCC
ACAATTTTAAAAGAAAAGGGGGGATTGGGGGGTACAGTGCAGGGGAAAGAATAGTAGACATAATAGCAAC
AGACATACAAACTAAAGAATTACAAAAACAAATTACAAAAATTCAAAATTTTCGGGTTTATTACAGGGAC
AGCAGAGATCCACTTTGGCGCCGGCTCGAGGCCTGCAGGTGCAAAGATGGATAAAGTTTTAAACAGAGAG
GAATCTTTGCAGCTAATGGACCTTCTAGGTCTTGAAAGGAGTGGGAATTGGCTCCGGTGCCCGTCAGTGG
GCAGAGCGCACATCGCCCACAGTCCCCGAGAAGTTGGGGGGAGGGGTCGGCAATTGAACCGGTGCCTAGA
GAAGGTGGCGCGGGGTAAACTGGGAAAGTGATGTCGTGTACTGGCTCCGCCTTTTTCCCGAGGGTGGGGG
AGAACCGTATATAAGTGCAGTAGTCGCCGTGAACGTTCTTTTTCGCAACGGGTTTGCCGCCAGAACACAG
GTAAGTGCCGTGTGTGGTTCCCGCGGGCCTGGCCTCTTTACGGGTTATGGCCCTTGCGTGCCTTGAATTA
CTTCCACCTGGCTGCAGTACGTGATTCTTGATCCCGAGCTTCGGGTTGGAAGTGGGTGGGAGAGTTCGAG
GCCTTGCGCTTAAGGAGCCCCTTCGCCTCGTGCTTGAGTTGAGGCCTGGCCTGGGCGCTGGGGCCGCCGC
GTGCGAATCTGGTGGCACCTTCGCGCCTGTCTCGCTGCTTTCGATAAGTCTCTAGCCATTTAAAATTTTT
GATGACCTGCTGCGACGCTTTTTTTCTGGCAAGATAGTCTTGTAAATGCGGGCCAAGATCTGCACACTGG
TATTTCGGTTTTTGGGGCCGCGGGCGGCGACGGGGCCCGTGCGTCCCAGCGCACATGTTCGGCGAGGCGG
GGCCTGCGAGCGCGGCCACCGAGAATCGGACGGGGGTAGTCTCAAGCTGGCCGGCCTGCTCTGGTGCCTG
GCCTCGCGCCGCCGTGTATCGCCCCGCCCTGGGCGGCAAGGCTGGCCCGGTCGGCACCAGTTGCGTGAGC
GGAAAGATGGCCGCTTCCCGGCCCTGCTGCAGGGAGCTCAAAATGGAGGACGCGGCGCTCGGGAGAGCGG
GCGGGTGAGTCACCCACACAAAGGAAAAGGGCCTTTCCGTCCTCAGCCGTCGCTTCATGTGACTCCACGG
AGTACCGGGCGCCGTCCAGGCACCTCGATTAGTTCTCGAGCTTTTGGAGTACGTCGTCTTTAGGTTGGGG
GGAGGGGTTTTATGCGATGGAGTTTCCCCACACTGAGTGGGTGGAGACTGAAGTTAGGCCAGCTTGGCAC
TTGATGTAATTCTCCTTGGAATTTGCCCTTTTTGAGTTTGGATCTTGGTTCATTCTCAAGCCTCAGACAG
TGGTTCAAAGTTTTTTTCTTCCATTTCAGGTGTCGTGAGGCTAGCACCGCCACCATGCCAGTCCCCGAGC
GCCCTGCAGCCGGCCCTGACTCTCCGCGGCCGGGCACCCGCAGGGCAGCCCCACGCGTGCTGTTCGGAGA
GTGGCTCCTTGGAGAGATCAGCAGCGGCTGCTATGAGGGGCTGCAGTGGCTGGACGAGGCCCGCACCTGT
TTCCGCGTGCCCTGGAAGCACTTCGCGCGCAAGGACCTGAGCGAGGCCGACGCGCGCATCTTCAAGGCCT
GGGCTGTGGCCCGCGGCAGGTGGCCGCCTAGCAGCAGGGGAGGTGGCCCGCCCCCCGAGGCTGAGACTGC
GGAGCGCGCCGGCTGGAAAACCAACTTCCGCTGCGCACTGCGCAGCACGCGTCGCTTCGTGATGCTGCGG
GATAACTCGGGGGACCCGGCCGACCCGCACAAGGTGTACGCGCTCAGCCGGGAGCTGTGCTGGCGAGAAG
GCCCAGGCACGGACCAGACTGAGGCAGAGGCCCCCGCAGCTGTCCCACCACCACAGGGTGGGCCCCCAGG
GCCATTCCTGGCACACACACATGCTGGACTCCAAGCCCCAGGCCCCCTCCCTGCCCCAGCTGGTGACAAG
GGGGACCTCCTGCTCCAGGCAGTGCAACAGAGCTGCCTGGCAGACCATCTGCTGACAGCGTCATGGGGGG
CAGATCCAGTCCCAACCAAGGCTCCTGGAGAGGGACAAGAAGGGCTTCCCCTGACTGGGGCCTGTGCTGG
AGGCGAGGCCGCGGCCCCAGAGTCCCCGCACCAGGCAGAGCCGTACCTGTCACCCTCCCCAAGCGCCTGC
ACCGCGGTGCAAGAGCCCAGCCCAGGGGCGCTGGACGTGACCATCATGTACAAGGGCCGCACGGTGCTGC
AGAAGGTGGTGGGACACCCGAGCTGCACGTTCCTATACGGCCCCCCAGACCCAGCTGTCCGGGCCACAGA
CCCCCAGCAGGTAGCATTCCCCAGCCCTGCCGAGCTCCCGGACCAGAAGCAGCTGCGCTACACGGAGGAA
CTGCTGCGGCACGTGGCCCCTGGGTTGCACCTGGAGCTTCGGGGGCCACAGCTGTGGGCCCGGCGCATGG
GCAAGTGCAAGGTGTACTGGGAGGTGGGCGGACCCCCAGGCTCCGCCAGCCCCTCCACCCCAGCCTGCCT
GCTGCCTCGGAACTGTGACACCCCCATCTTCGACTTCAGAGTCTTCTTCCAAGAGCTGGTGGAATTCCGG
GCACGGCAGCGCCGTGGCTCCCCACGCTATACCATCTACCTGGGCTTCGGGCAGGACCTGTCAGCTGGGA
GGCCCAAGGAGAAGAGCCTGGTCCTGGTGAAGCTGGAACCCTGGCTGTGCCGAGTGCACCTAGAGGGCAC
GCAGCGTGAGGGTGTGTCTTCCCTGGATAGCAGCAGCCTCAGCCTCTGCCTGTCCAGCGCCAACAGCCTC
TATGACGACATCGAGTGCTTCCTTATGGAGCTGGAGCAGCCCGCCTAGTAATGAACTAGTCCGTAACTTG
AAAGTATTTCGATTTCTTGGCTTTATATATCTTGTGGAAAGGACGACCACTCTCTTTCTGTCCCATGCCA
ACGCGTTAAGTCGACAATCAACCTCTGGATTACAAAATTTGTGAAAGATTGACTGGTATTCTTAACTATG
TTGCTCCTTTTACGCTATGTGGATACGCTGCTTTAATGCCTTTGTATCATGCTATTGCTTCCCGTATGGC
TTTCATTTTCTCCTCCTTGTATAAATCCTGGTTGCTGTCTCTTTATGAGGAGTTGTGGCCCGTTGTCAGG
CAACGTGGCGTGGTGTGCACTGTGTTTGCTGACGCAACCCCCACTGGTTGGGGCATTGCCACCACCTGTC
AGCTCCTTTCCGGGACTTTCGCTTTCCCCCTCCCTATTGCCACGGCGGAACTCATCGCCGCCTGCCTTGC
CCGCTGCTGGACAGGGGCTCGGCTGTTGGGCACTGACAATTCCGTGGTGTTGTCGGGGAAATCATCGTCC
TTTCCTTGGCTGCTCGCCTGTGTTGCCACCTGGATTCTGCGCGGGACGTCCTTCTGCTACGTCCCTTCGG
CCCTCAATCCAGCGGACCTTCCTTCCCGCGGCCTGCTGCCGGCTCTGCGGCCTCTTCCGCGTCTTCGCCT
TCGCCCTCAGACGAGTCGGATCTCCCTTTGGGCCGCCTCCCCGCGTCGACTTTAAGACCAATGACTTACA
AGGCAGCTGTAGATCTTAGCCACTTTTTAAAAGAAAAGGGGGGACTGGAAGGGCTAATTCACTCCCAACG
AAGACAAGATCTGCTTTTTGCTTGTACTGGGTCTCTCTGGTTAGACCAGATCTGAGCCTGGGAGCTCTCT
GGCTAACTAGGGAACCCACTGCTTAAGCCTCAATAAAGCTTGCCTTGAGTGCTTCAAGTAGTGTGTGCCC
GTCTGTTGTGTGACTCTGGTAACTAGAGATCCCTCAGACCCTTTTAGTCAGTGTGGAAAATCTCTAGCAG
TACGTATAGTAGTTCATGTCATCTTATTATTCAGTATTTATAACTTGCAAAGAAATGAATATCAGAGAGT
GAGAGGAACTTGTTTATTGCAGCTTATAATGGTTACAAATAAAGCAATAGCATCACAAATTTCACAAATA
AAGCATTTTTTTCACTGCATTCTAGTTGTGGTTTGTCCAAACTCATCAATGTATCTTATCATGTCTGGCT
CTAGCTATCCCGCCCCTAACTCCGCCCATCCCGCCCCTAACTCCGCCCAGTTCCGCCCATTCTCCGCCCC
ATGGCTGACTAATTTTTTTTATTTATGCAGAGGCCGAGGCCGCCTCGGCCTCTGAGCTATTCCAGAAGTA
GTGAGGAGGCTTTTTTGGAGGCCTAGGGACGTACCCAATTCGCCCTATAGTGAGTCGTATTACGCGCGCT
CACTGGCCGTCGTTTTACAACGTCGTGACTGGGAAAACCCTGGCGTTACCCAACTTAATCGCCTTGCAGC
ACATCCCCCTTTCGCCAGCTGGCGTAATAGCGAAGAGGCCCGCACCGATCGCCCTTCCCAACAGTTGCGC
AGCCTGAATGGCGAATGGG
[124 nt withheld, positions 7160-7283]
C
[91 nt withheld, positions 7285-7375]
A
[49 nt withheld, positions 7377-7425]
CCTTTGACGTTGGAGTCCACGTTCTTT
[37 nt withheld, positions 7453-7489]
ACCCTATCTCGGTCTATTCTTTTGATTTATAAGGGATTTTGCCGATTTCGGCCTATTGGTTAAAAAATGA
GCTGATTTAACAAAAATTTAACGCGAATTTTAACAAAATATTAACGCTTACAATTTAGGTGGCACTTTTC
GGGGAAATGTGCGCGGAACCCCTATTTGTTTATTTTTCTAAATACATTCAAATATGTATCCGCTCATGAG
ACAATAACCCTGATAAATGCTTCAATAATATTGAAAAAGGAAGAGTATGAGTATTCAACATTTCCGTGTC
GCCCTTATTCCCTTTTTTGCGGCATTTTGCCTTCCTGTTTTTGCTCACCCAGAAACGCTGGTGAAAGTAA
AAGATGCTGAAGATCAGTTGGGTGCACGAGTGGGTTACATCGAACTGGATCTCAACAGCGGTAAGATCCT
TGAGAGTTTTCGCCCCGAAGAACGTTTTCCAATGATGAGCACTTTTAAAGTTCTGCTATGTGGCGCGGTA
TTATCCCGTATTGACGCCGGGCAAGAGCAACTCGGTCGCCGCATACACTATTCTCAGAATGACTTGGTTG
AGTACTCACCAGTCACAGAAAAGCATCTTACGGATGGCATGACAGTAAGAGAATTATGCAGTGCTGCCAT
AACCATGAGTGATAACACTGCGGCCAACTTACTTCTGACAACGATCGGAGGACCGAAGGAGCTAACCGCT
TTTTTGCACAACATGGGGGATCATGTAACTCGCCTTGATCGTTGGGAACCGGAGCTGAATGAAGCCATAC
CAAACGACGAGCGTGACACCACGATGCCTGTAGCAATGGCAACAACGTTGCGCAAACTATTAACTGGCGA
ACTACTTACTCTAGCTTCCCGGCAACAATTAATAGACTGGATGGAGGCGGATAAAGTTGCAGGACCACTT
CTGCGCTCGGCCCTTCCGGCTGGCTGGTTTATTGCTGATAAATCTGGAGCCGGTGAGCGTGGGTCTCGCG
GTATCATTGCAGCACTGGGGCCAGATGGTAAGCCCTCCCGTATCGTAGTTATCTACACGACGGGGAGTCA
GGCAACTATGGATGAACGAAATAGACAGATCGCTGAGATAGGTGCCTCACTGATTAAGCATTGGTAACTG
TCAGACCAAGTTTACTCATATATACTTTAGATTGATTTAAAACTTCATTTTTAATTTAAAAGGATCTAGG
TGAAGATCCTTTTTGATAATCTCATGACCAAAATCCCTTAACGTGAGTTTTCGTTCCACTGAGCGTCAGA
CCCCGTAGAAAAGATCAAAGGATCTTCTTGAGATCCTTTTTTTCTGCGCGTAATCTGCTGCTTGCAAACA
AAAAAACCACCGCTACCAGCGGTGGTTTGTTTGCCGGATCAAGAGCTACCAACTCTTTTTCCGAAGGTAA
CTGGCTTCAGCAGAGCGCAGATACCAAATACTGTTCTTCTAGTGTAGCCGTAGTTAGGCCACCACTTCAA
GAACTCTGTAGCACCGCCTACATACCTCGCTCTGCTAATCCTGTTACCAGTGGCTGCTGCCAGTGGCGAT
AAGTCGTGTCTTACCGGGTTGGACTCAAGACGATAGTTACCGGATAAGGCGCAGCGGTCGGGCTGAACGG
GGGGTTCGTGCACACAGCCCAGCTTGGAGCGAACGACCTACACCGAACTGAGATACCTACAGCGTGAGCT
ATGAGAAAGCGCCACGCTTCCCGAAGGGAGAAAGGCGGACAGGTATCCGGTAAGCGGCAGGGTCGGAACA
GGAGAGCGCACGAGGGAGCTTCCAGGGGGAAACGCCTGGTATCTTTATAGTCCTGTCGGGTTTCGCCACC
TCTGACTTGAGCGTCGATTTTTGTGATGCTCGTCAGGGGGGCGGAGCCTATGGAAAAACGCCAGCAACGC
GGCCTTTTTACGGTTCCTGGCCTTTTGCTGGCCTTTTGCTCACATGTTCTTTCCTGCGTTATCCCCTGAT
TCTGTGGATAACCGTATTACCGCCTTTGAGTGAGCTGATACCGCTCGCCGCAGCCGAACGACCGAGCGCA
GCGAGTCAGTGAGCGAGGAAGCGGAAGAGCGCCCAATACGCAAACCGCCTCTCCCCGCGCGTTGGCCGAT
TCATTAATGCAGCTGGCACGACAGGTTTCCCGACTGGAAAGCGGGCAGTGAGCGCAACGCAATTAATGTG
AGTTAGCTCACTCATTAGGCACCCCAGGCTTTACACTTTATGCTTCCGGCTCGTATGTTGTGTGGAATTG
TGAGCGGATAACAATTTCACACAGGAAACAGCTATGACCATGATTACGCCAAGCGCGCAATTAACCCTCA
CTAAAGGGAACAAAAGCTGGAGCTGCAAGC
