>Addgene plasmid #142093 | TFORF2463 | depositor partial sequence | sequence record 278416 | Insert
ACCGCCACCATGCCAGTCCCCGAGCGCCCTGCAGCCGGCCCTGACTCTCCGCGGCCGGGCACCCGCAGGG
CAGCCCCACGCGTGCTGTTCGGAGAGTGGCTCCTTGGAGAGATCAGCAGCGGCTGCTATGAGGGGCTGCA
GTGGCTGGACGAGGCCCGCACCTGTTTCCGCGTGCCCTGGAAGCACTTCGCGCGCAAGGACCTGAGCGAG
GCCGACGCGCGCATCTTCAAGGCCTGGGCTGTGGCCCGCGGCAGGTGGCCGCCTAGCAGCAGGGGAGGTG
GCCCGCCCCCCGAGGCTGAGACTGCGGAGCGCGCCGGCTGGAAAACCAACTTCCGCTGCGCACTGCGCAG
CACGCGTCGCTTCGTGATGCTGCGGGATAACTCGGGGGACCCGGCCGACCCGCACAAGGTGTACGCGCTC
AGCCGGGAGCTGTGCTGGCGAGAAGGCCCAGGCACGGACCAGACTGAGGCAGAGGCCCCCGCAGCTGTCC
CACCACCACAGGGTGGGCCCCCAGGGCCATTCCTGGCACACACACATGCTGGACTCCAAGCCCCAGGCCC
CCTCCCTGCCCCAGCTGGTGACAAGGGGGACCTCCTGCTCCAGGCAGTGCAACAGAGCTGCCTGGCAGAC
CATCTGCTGACAGCGTCATGGGGGGCAGATCCAGTCCCAACCAAGGCTCCTGGAGAGGGACAAGAAGGGC
TTCCCCTGACTGGGGCCTGTGCTGGAGGCGAGGCCGCGGCCCCAGAGTCCCCGCACCAGGCAGAGCCGTA
CCTGTCACCCTCCCCAAGCGCCTGCACCGCGGTGCAAGAGCCCAGCCCAGGGGCGCTGGACGTGACCATC
ATGTACAAGGGCCGCACGGTGCTGCAGAAGGTGGTGGGACACCCGAGCTGCACGTTCCTATACGGCCCCC
CAGACCCAGCTGTCCGGGCCACAGACCCCCAGCAGGTAGCATTCCCCAGCCCTGCCGAGCTCCCGGACCA
GAAGCAGCTGCGCTACACGGAGGAACTGCTGCGGCACGTGGCCCCTGGGTTGCACCTGGAGCTTCGGGGG
CCACAGCTGTGGGCCCGGCGCATGGGCAAGTGCAAGGTGTACTGGGAGGTGGGCGGACCCCCAGGCTCCG
CCAGCCCCTCCACCCCAGCCTGCCTGCTGCCTCGGAACTGTGACACCCCCATCTTCGACTTCAGAGTCTT
CTTCCAAGAGCTGGTGGAATTCCGGGCACGGCAGCGCCGTGGCTCCCCACGCTATACCATCTACCTGGGC
TTCGGGCAGGACCTGTCAGCTGGGAGGCCCAAGGAGAAGAGCCTGGTCCTGGTGAAGCTGGAACCCTGGC
TGTGCCGAGTGCACCTAGAGGGCACGCAGCGTGAGGGTGTGTCTTCCCTGGATAGCAGCAGCCTCAGCCT
CTGCCTGTCCAGCGCCAACAGCCTCTATGACGACATCGAGTGCTTCCTTATGGAGCTGGAGCAGCCCGCC
TAGTAATGAACTAGTCCGTAACTTGAAAGTATTTCGATTTCTTGGCTTTATATATCTTGTGGAAAGGACG
ACCACTCTCTTTCTGTCCCATGCCA
