>Addgene plasmid #142093 | TFORF2463 | depositor partial sequence | sequence record 278417 | Barcode
CCACTCTCTTTCTGTCCCATGCCA
